>Addgene plasmid #224566 | pCAG-Cas13d-T2A-GFP(1-10) | addgene full sequence | sequence record 451478 | Addgene NGS Result
GAAGATCCTTTGATCTTTTCTACGGGGTCTGACGCTCAGTGGAACGAAAACTCACGTTAAGGGATTTTGG
TCATGAGATTATCAAAAAGGATCTTCACCTAGATCCTTTTAAATTAAAAATGAAGTTTTAAATCAATCTA
AAGTATATATGAGTAAACTTGGTCTGACAGTTACCAATGCTTAATCAGTGAGGCACCTATCTCAGCGATC
TGTCTATTTCGTTCATCCATAGTTGCCTGACTCCCCGTCGTGTAGATAACTACGATACGGGAGGGCTTAC
CATCTGGCCCCAGTGCTGCAATGATACCGCGAGACCCACGCTCACCGGCTCCAGATTTATCAGCAATAAA
CCAGCCAGCCGGAAGGGCCGAGCGCAGAAGTGGTCCTGCAACTTTATCCGCCTCCATCCAGTCTATTAAT
TGTTGCCGGGAAGCTAGAGTAAGTAGTTCGCCAGTTAATAGTTTGCGCAACGTTGTTGCCATTGCTACAG
GCATCGTGGTGTCACGCTCGTCGTTTGGTATGGCTTCATTCAGCTCCGGTTCCCAACGATCAAGGCGAGT
TACATGATCCCCCATGTTGTGCAAAAAAGCGGTTAGCTCCTTCGGTCCTCCGATCGTTGTCAGAAGTAAG
TTGGCCGCAGTGTTATCACTCATGGTTATGGCAGCACTGCATAATTCTCTTACTGTCATGCCATCCGTAA
GATGCTTTTCTGTGACTGGTGAGTACTCAACCAAGTCATTCTGAGAATAGTGTATGCGGCGACCGAGTTG
CTCTTGCCCGGCGTCAATACGGGATAATACCGCGCCACATAGCAGAACTTTAAAAGTGCTCATCATTGGA
AAACGTTCTTCGGGGCGAAAACTCTCAAGGATCTTACCGCTGTTGAGATCCAGTTCGATGTAACCCACTC
GTGCACCCAACTGATCTTCAGCATCTTTTACTTTCACCAGCGTTTCTGGGTGAGCAAAAACAGGAAGGCA
AAATGCCGCAAAAAAGGGAATAAGGGCGACACGGAAATGTTGAATACTCATACTCTTCCTTTTTCAATAT
TATTGAAGCATTTATCAGGGTTATTGTCTCATGAGCGGATACATATTTGAATGTATTTAGAAAAATAAAC
AAATAGGGGTTCCGCGCACATTTCCCCGAAAAGTGCCACCTGGGTCGACATTGATTATTGACTAGTTATT
AATAGTAATCAATTACGGGGTCATTAGTTCATAGCCCATATATGGAGTTCCGCGTTACATAACTTACGGT
AAATGGCCCGCCTGGCTGACCGCCCAACGACCCCCGCCCATTGACGTCAATAATGACGTATGTTCCCATA
GTAACGCCAATAGGGACTTTCCATTGACGTCAATGGGTGGAGTATTTACGGTAAACTGCCCACTTGGCAG
TACATCAAGTGTATCATATGCCAAGTACGCCCCCTATTGACGTCAATGACGGTAAATGGCCCGCCTGGCA
TTATGCCCAGTACATGACCTTATGGGACTTTCCTACTTGGCAGTACATCTACGTATTAGTCATCGCTATT
ACCATGGTCGAGGTGAGCCCCACGTTCTGCTTCACTCTCCCCATCTCCCCCCCCTCCCCACCCCCAATTT
TGTATTTATTTATTTTTTAATTATTTTGTGCAGCGATGGGGGCGGGGGGGGGGGGGGGGGGGGGGGCGCG
CGCCAGGCGGGGCGGGGCGGGGCGAGGCGGAGAGGTGCGGCGGCAGCCAATCAGAGCGGCGCGCTCCGAA
AGTTTCCTTTTATGGCGAGGCGGCGGCGGCGGCGGCCCTATAAAAAGCGAAGCGCGCGGCGGGCGGGAGT
CGCTGCGCGCTGCCTTCGCCCCGTGCCCCGCTCCGCCGCCGCCTCGCGCCGCCCGCCCCGGCTCTGACTG
ACCGCGTTACTCCCACAGGTGAGCGGGCGGGACGGCCCTTCTCCTCCGGGCTGTAATTAGCGCTTGGTTT
AATGACGGCTTGTTTCTTTTCTGTGGCTGCGTGAAAGCCTTGAGGGGCTCCGGGAGGGCCCTTTGTGCGG
GGGGAGCGGCTCGGGGGGTGCGTGCGTGTGTGTGTGCGTGGGGAGCGCCGCGTGCGGCTCCGCGCTGCCC
GGCGGCTGTGAGCGCTGCGGGCGCGGCGCGGGGCTTTGTGCGCTCCGCAGTGTGCGCGAGGGGAGCGCGG
CCGGGGGCGGTGCCCCGCGGTGCGGGGGGGGCTGCGAGGGGAACAAAGGCTGCGTGCGGGGTGTGTGCGT
GGGGGGGTGAGCAGGGGGTGTGGGCGCGTCGGTCGGGCTGCAACCCCCCCTGCACCCCCCTCCCCGAGTT
GCTGAGCACGGCCCGGCTTCGGGTGCGGGGCTCCGTACGGGGCGTGGCGCGGGGCTCGCCGTGCCGGGCG
GGGGGTGGCGGCAGGTGGGGGTGCCGGGCGGGGCGGGGCCGCCTCGGGCCGGGGAGGGCTCGGGGGAGGG
GCGCGGCGGCCCCCGGAGCGCCGGCGGCTGTCGAGGCGCGGCGAGCCGCAGCCATTGCCTTTTATGGTAA
TCGTGCGAGAGGGCGCAGGGACTTCCTTTGTCCCAAATCTGTGCGGAGCCGAAATCTGGGAGGCGCCGCC
GCACCCCCTCTAGCGGGCGCGGGGCGAAGCGGTGCGGCGCCGGCAGGAAGGAAATGGGCGGGGAGGGCCT
TCGTGCGTCGCCGCGCCGCCGTCCCCTTCTCCCTCTCCAGCCTCGGGGCTGTCCGCGGGGGGACGGCTGC
CTTCGGGGGGGACGGGGCAGGGCGGGGTTCGGCTTCTGGCGTGTGACCGGCGGCTCTAGAGCCTCTGCTA
ACCATGTTCATGCCTTCTTCTTTTTCCTACAGCTCCTGGGCAACGTGCTGGTTATTGTGCTGTCTCATCA
TTTTGGCAAAGAATTGCTCGAGAGTTCGAAGCCTTAAGTACGCGTAGGCGCGCCTTAATTAACGTTTAAA
CATGCATGCAAATGGCTAGCGCCACCATGATCGAGAAGAAGAAGTCCTTCGCCAAGGGCATGGGCGTGAA
GTCCACACTCGTGTCCGGCTCCAAAGTGTACATGACAACCTTCGCCGAAGGCAGCGACGCCAGGCTGGAA
AAGATCGTGGAGGGCGACAGCATCAGGAGCGTGAATGAGGGCGAGGCCTTCAGCGCTGAAATGGCCGATA
AAAACGCCGGCTATAAGATCGGCAACGCCAAATTCAGCCATCCTAAGGGCTACGCCGTGGTGGCTAACAA
CCCTCTGTATACAGGACCCGTCCAGCAGGATATGCTCGGCCTGAAGGAAACTCTGGAAAAGAGGTACTTC
GGCGAGAGCGCTGATGGCAATGACAATATTTGTATCCAGGTGATCCATAACATCCTGGACATTGAAAAAA
TCCTCGCCGAATACATTACCAACGCCGCCTACGCCGTCAACAATATCTCCGGCCTGGATAAGGACATTAT
TGGATTCGGCAAGTTCTCCACAGTGTATACCTACGACGAATTCAAAGACCCCGAGCACCATAGGGCCGCT
TTCAACAATAACGATAAGCTCATCAACGCCATCAAGGCCCAGTATGACGAGTTCGACAACTTCCTCGATA
ACCCCAGACTCGGCTATTTCGGCCAGGCCTTTTTCAGCAAGGAGGGCAGAAATTACATCATCAATTACGG
CAACGAATGCTATGACATTCTGGCCCTCCTGAGCGGACTGAGGCACTGGGTGGTCCATAACAACGAAGAA
GAGTCCAGGATCTCCAGGACCTGGCTCTACAACCTCGATAAGAACCTCGACAACGAATACATCTCCACCC
TCAACTACCTCTACGACAGGATCACCAATGAGCTGACCAACTCCTTCTCCAAGAACTCCGCCGCCAACGT
GAACTATATTGCCGAAACTCTGGGAATCAACCCTGCCGAATTCGCCGAACAATATTTCAGATTCAGCATT
ATGAAAGAGCAGAAAAACCTCGGATTCAATATCACCAAGCTCAGGGAAGTGATGCTGGACAGGAAGGATA
TGTCCGAGATCAGGAAAAATCATAAGGTGTTCGACTCCATCAGGACCAAGGTCTACACCATGATGGACTT
TGTGATTTATAGGTATTACATCGAAGAGGATGCCAAGGTGGCTGCCGCCAATAAGTCCCTCCCCGATAAT
GAGAAGTCCCTGAGCGAGAAGGATATCTTTGTGATTAACCTGAGGGGCTCCTTCAACGACGACCAGAAGG
ATGCCCTCTACTACGATGAAGCTAATAGAATTTGGAGAAAGCTCGAAAATATCATGCACAACATCAAGGA
ATTTAGGGGAAACAAGACAAGAGAGTATAAGAAGAAGGACGCCCCTAGACTGCCCAGAATCCTGCCCGCT
GGCCGTGATGTTTCCGCCTTCAGCAAACTCATGTATGCCCTGACCATGTTCCTGGATGGCAAGGAGATCA
ACGACCTCCTGACCACCCTGATTAATAAATTCGATAACATCCAGAGCTTCCTGAAGGTGATGCCTCTCAT
CGGAGTCAACGCTAAGTTCGTGGAGGAATACGCCTTTTTCAAAGACTCCGCCAAGATCGCCGATGAGCTG
AGGCTGATCAAGTCCTTCGCTAGAATGGGAGAACCTATTGCCGATGCCAGGAGGGCCATGTATATCGACG
CCATCCGTATTTTAGGAACCAACCTGTCCTATGATGAGCTCAAGGCCCTCGCCGACACCTTTTCCCTGGA
CGAGAACGGAAACAAGCTCAAGAAAGGCAAGCACGGCATGAGAAATTTCATTATTAATAACGTGATCAGC
AATAAAAGGTTCCACTACCTGATCAGATACGGTGATCCTGCCCACCTCCATGAGATCGCCAAAAACGAGG
CCGTGGTGAAGTTCGTGCTCGGCAGGATCGCTGACATCCAGAAAAAACAGGGCCAGAACGGCAAGAACCA
GATCGACAGGTACTACGAAACTTGTATCGGAAAGGATAAGGGCAAGAGCGTGAGCGAAAAGGTGGACGCT
CTCACAAAGATCATCACCGGAATGAACTACGACCAATTCGACAAGAAAAGGAGCGTCATTGAGGACACCG
GCAGGGAAAACGCCGAGAGGGAGAAGTTTAAAAAGATCATCAGCCTGTACCTCACCGTGATCTACCACAT
CCTCAAGAATATTGTCAATATCAACGCCAGGTACGTCATCGGATTCCATTGCGTCGAGCGTGATGCTCAA
CTGTACAAGGAGAAAGGCTACGACATCAATCTCAAGAAACTGGAAGAGAAGGGATTCAGCTCCGTCACCA
AGCTCTGCGCTGGCATTGATGAAACTGCCCCCGATAAGAGAAAGGACGTGGAAAAGGAGATGGCTGAAAG
AGCCAAGGAGAGCATTGACAGCCTCGAGAGCGCCAACCCCAAGCTGTATGCCAATTACATCAAATACAGC
GACGAGAAGAAAGCCGAGGAGTTCACCAGGCAGATTAACAGGGAGAAGGCCAAAACCGCCCTGAACGCCT
ACCTGAGGAACACCAAGTGGAATGTGATCATCAGGGAGGACCTCCTGAGAATTGACAACAAGACATGTAC
CCTGTTCAGAAACAAGGCCGTCCACCTGGAAGTGGCCAGGTATGTCCACGCCTATATCAACGACATTGCC
GAGGTCAATTCCTACTTCCAACTGTACCATTACATCATGCAGAGAATTATCATGAATGAGAGGTACGAGA
AAAGCAGCGGAAAGGTGTCCGAGTACTTCGACGCTGTGAATGACGAGAAGAAGTACAACGATAGGCTCCT
GAAACTGCTGTGTGTGCCTTTCGGCTACTGTATCCCCAGGTTTAAGAACCTGAGCATCGAGGCCCTGTTC
GATAGGAACGAGGCCGCCAAGTTCGACAAGGAGAAAAAGAAGGTGTCCGGCAATTCCATCGATGACTACA
AGGACGACGATGACAAGGGTACCGAGGGCAGGGGAAGTCTTCTAACATGCGGGGACGTGGAGGAAAATCC
CGGGCCCACCGGTATGTCCAAAGGAGAAGAACTGTTTACTGGTGTTGTGCCAATTTTGGTTGAACTCGAT
GGTGATGTCAACGGACATAAGTTCTCAGTGAGAGGCGAAGGAGAAGGTGACGCCACCATTGGAAAATTGA
CTCTTAAATTCATCTGTACTACTGGTAAACTTCCTGTACCATGGCCGACTCTCGTAACAACGCTTACGTA
CGGAGTTCAGTGCTTTTCGAGATACCCAGACCATATGAAAAGACATGACTTTTTTAAGTCGGCTATGCCT
GAAGGTTACGTGCAAGAAAGAACAATTTCGTTCAAAGATGATGGAAAATATAAAACTAGAGCAGTTGTTA
AATTTGAAGGAGATACTTTGGTTAACCGCATTGAACTGAAAGGAACAGATTTTAAAGAAGATGGTAATAT
TCTTGGACACAAACTCGAATACAATTTTAATAGTCATAACGTATACATCACTGCTGATAAGCAAAAGAAC
GGAATTAAAGCGAATTTCACAGTACGCCATAATGTAGAAGATGGCAGTGTTCAACTTGCCGACCATTACC
AACAAAACACCCCTATTGGAGACGGTCCGGTACTTCTTCCTGATAATCACTACCTCTCAACACAAACAGT
CCTGAGCAAAGATCCAAATGAAAAAGGAACAGGTGGCGGCGGAAGTTAGGCGGCCGCAATTCACTCCTCA
GGTGCAGGCTGCCTATCAGAAGGTGGTGGCTGGTGTGGCCAATGCCCTGGCTCACAAATACCACTGAGAT
CTTTTTCCCTCTGCCAAAAATTATGGGGACATCATGAAGCCCCTTGAGCATCTGACTTCTGGCTAATAAA
GGAAATTTATTTTCATTGCAATAGTGTGTTGGAATTTTTTGTGTCTCTCACTCGGAAGGACATATGGGAG
GGCAAATCATTTAAAACATCAGAATGAGTATTTGGTTTAGAGTTTGGCAACATATGCCCATATGCTGGCT
GCCATGAACAAAGGTTGGCTATAAAGAGGTCATCAGTATATGAAACAGCCCCCTGCTGTCCATTCCTTAT
TCCATAGAAAAGCCTTGACTTGAGGTTAGATTTTTTTTATATTTTGTTTTGTGTTATTTTTTTCTTTAAC
ATCCCTAAAATTTTCCTTACATGTTTTACTAGCCAGATTTTTCCTCCTCTCCTGACTACTCCCAGTCATA
GCTGTCCCTCTTCTCTTATGGAGATCCCTCGACCTGCACCGTCGACCAGCTGGTCGACGGTGCACCGTCG
ACCAGCTTGGCGTAATCATGGTCATAGCTGTTTCCTGTGTGAAATTGTTATCCGCTCACAATTCCACACA
ACATACGAGCCGGAAGCATAAAGTGTAAAGCCTGGGGTGCCTAATGAGTGAGCTAACTCACATTAATTGC
GTTGCGCTCACTGCCCGCTTTCCAGTCGGGAAACCTGTCGTGCCAGCGGATCCGCATCTCAATTAGTCAG
CAACCATAGTCCCGCCCCTAACTCCGCCCATCCCGCCCCTAACTCCGCCCAGTTCCGCCCATTCTCCGCC
CCATGGCTGACTAATTTTTTTTATTTATGCAGAGGCCGAGGCCGCCTCGGCCTCTGAGCTATTCCAGAAG
TAGTGAGGAGGCTTTTTTGGAGGCCTAGGCTTTTGCAAAAAGCTAACTTGTTTATTGCAGCTTATAATGG
TTACAAATAAAGCAATAGCATCACAAATTTCACAAATAAAGCATTTTTTTCACTGCATTCTAGTTGTGGT
TTGTCCAAACTCATCAATGTATCTTATCATGTCTGGATCCGCTGCATTAATGAATCGGCCAACGCGCGGG
GAGAGGCGGTTTGCGTATTGGGCGCTCTTCCGCTTCCTCGCTCACTGACTCGCTGCGCTCGGTCGTTCGG
CTGCGGCGAGCGGTATCAGCTCACTCAAAGGCGGTAATACGGTTATCCACAGAATCAGGGGATAACGCAG
GAAAGAACATGTGAGCAAAAGGCCAGCAAAAGGCCAGGAACCGTAAAAAGGCCGCGTTGCTGGCGTTTTT
CCATAGGCTCCGCCCCCCTGACGAGCATCACAAAAATCGACGCTCAAGTCAGAGGTGGCGAAACCCGACA
GGACTATAAAGATACCAGGCGTTTCCCCCTGGAAGCTCCCTCGTGCGCTCTCCTGTTCCGACCCTGCCGC
TTACCGGATACCTGTCCGCCTTTCTCCCTTCGGGAAGCGTGGCGCTTTCTCATAGCTCACGCTGTAGGTA
TCTCAGTTCGGTGTAGGTCGTTCGCTCCAAGCTGGGCTGTGTGCACGAACCCCCCGTTCAGCCCGACCGC
TGCGCCTTATCCGGTAACTATCGTCTTGAGTCCAACCCGGTAAGACACGACTTATCGCCACTGGCAGCAG
CCACTGGTAACAGGATTAGCAGAGCGAGGTATGTAGGCGGTGCTACAGAGTTCTTGAAGTGGTGGCCTAA
CTACGGCTACACTAGAAGAACAGTATTTGGTATCTGCGCTCTGCTGAAGCCAGTTACCTTCGGAAAAAGA
GTTGGTAGCTCTTGATCCGGCAAACAAACCACCGCTGGTAGCGGTGGTTTTTTTGTTTGCAAGCAGCAGA
TTACGCGCAGAAAAAAAGGATCTCAA
Features (pLannotate 1.2.2; 20 found; start..end, strand, type, name):
    171..1031    -  CDS            AmpR: β-lactamase; bla; confers resistance to ampicillin, carbenicillin, and related antibiotics
   1032..1136    -  promoter       AmpR promoter: bla
   1167..1546    +  enhancer       CMV enhancer: human cytomegalovirus immediate early enhancer
   1548..1815    +  promoter       chicken β-actin promoter: contains a 21-bp deletion relative to the standard chicken β-actin promoter
   1816..2832    +  intron         chimeric intron: chimera between introns from chicken β-actin and rabbit β-globin
   2967..5867    +  CDS            RfxCas13d: RNA-targeting Type VI CRISPR protein from Ruminococcus flavefaciens strain XPD3002 (Konermann et al., 2018)
   5877..5897    +  CDS            FLAG (fragment): FLAG® epitope tag, followed by an enterokinase cleavage site
   5904..5953    +  CDS            T2A (fragment): 2A peptide from Thosea asigna virus capsid protein Eukaryotic ribosomes fail to insert a peptide bond between the Gly and Pro residues, yielding separate polypeptides.
   5964..6605    +  CDS            GFP(1-10): fragment of superfolder GFP consisting of the first 10 β-strands associates with GFP11, the 11th β-strand, to reconstitute fluorescent GFP (Cabantous et al., 2005; Kamiyama et al., 2016)
   6637..6714    +  CDS            HBB (fragment): HBB_PONPY - Experimental evidence at transcript level: Swiss-Prot protein existence level 2. Involved in oxygen transport from the lung to the various peripheral tissues. From Pongo pygmaeus (Bornean orangutan).
   6785..6840    +  polyA_signal   β-globin poly(A) signal: rabbit β-globin polyadenylation signal (Gil and Proudfoot, 1987)
   7255..7271    -  protein_bind   lac operator: The lac repressor binds to the lac operator to inhibit transcription in E. coli. This inhibition can be relieved by adding lactose or isopropyl-β-D-thiogalactopyranoside (IPTG). lac repressor encoded by lacI
   7279..7309    -  promoter       lac promoter: promoter for the E. coli lac operon
   7324..7345    -  protein_bind   CAP binding site: CAP binding activates transcription in the presence of cAMP. E. coli catabolite activator protein
   7358..7397    -  CDS            lacI (fragment): lac repressor; lacI; The lac repressor binds to the lac operator to inhibit transcription in E. coli. This inhibition can be relieved by adding lactose or isopropyl-β-D-thiogalactopyranoside (IPTG).
   7404..7426    +  promoter       SV40 promoter (fragment): SV40 enhancer and early promoter
   7450..7585    +  rep_origin     SV40 ori: SV40 origin of replication
   7605..7739    +  polyA_signal   SV40 poly(A) signal: SV40 polyadenylation signal
   7741..7795    -  CDS            lacI (fragment): lac repressor; lacI; The lac repressor binds to the lac operator to inhibit transcription in E. coli. This inhibition can be relieved by adding lactose or isopropyl-β-D-thiogalactopyranoside (IPTG).
   7978..8566    -  rep_origin     ori: high-copy-number ColE1/pMB1/pBR322/pUC origin of replication
