[The description below was written by a language model from this plasmid's Addgene catalogue record and pLannotate feature annotations shown in this document.]
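Description:
pCAG-Cas13d-T2A-GFP(1-10) is an 8.6 kb CRISPR expression plasmid for ubiquitous, strong expression of the RNA-targeting nuclease Cas13d in vertebrate cells. It was built on the pCAG-memRFP backbone by excising the memRFP reporter and inserting the new cassette between NheI and NotI sites. It is maintained in E. coli as a high-copy plasmid through a ColE1/pUC-type origin and selected with ampicillin via the β-lactamase gene. The backbone also carries an SV40 origin with adjacent SV40 promoter and poly(A) remnants, plus lac promoter/operator fragments that are cloning-vector leftovers with no evident role in the design.

The payload is driven by the CAG promoter, made up of the CMV immediate early enhancer, the chicken β-actin promoter and a chimeric chicken β-actin/rabbit β-globin intron. Transcription is terminated by the rabbit β-globin polyadenylation signal; the short "HBB" match just upstream of it most likely reflects β-globin-derived 3′ sequence rather than a separate coding element. The single open reading frame encodes RfxCas13d from Ruminococcus flavefaciens, followed by a sequence annotated as a partial FLAG epitope, a T2A peptide, and GFP(1-10), the first ten β-strands of superfolder GFP. Ribosomal skipping at T2A releases Cas13d and GFP(1-10) as separate polypeptides. GFP(1-10) is non-fluorescent alone and becomes fluorescent only when complemented by the GFP11 strand, so signal should require a GFP11 source, which this plasmid does not contain. No guide RNA cassette is annotated either, so the guide must be provided separately. The associated work uses Cas13d for targeted knockdown of gene expression in chick embryos.
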