Addgene plasmid #224566: pCAG-Cas13d-T2A-GFP(1-10)
Purpose: Ubiquitous expression plasmid, contains CAG promoter (CMV immediate early enhancer and chicken beta actin promoter), Cas13d, and split GFP(1-10) reporter.
Depositing lab: Erica Hutchins. Publication: CRISPR-Cas13d as a molecular tool to achieve targeted gene expression knockdown in chick embryos. Kim M, Hutchins EJ. Dev Biol. 2024 Nov 30:S0012-1606(24)00265-3. doi: 10.1016/j.ydbio.2024.11.013. PubMed 39622311.
Backbone
  Vector backbone: pCAG-memRFP
  Modifications to backbone: Excised memRFP
  Vector type: CRISPR
Growth in bacteria
  Bacterial resistance: Ampicillin, 100 μg/mL
  Growth temperature: 37°C
  Growth strain: DH5alpha
  Copy number: High Copy
Gene/Insert
  Gene/Insert name: Cas13d-T2A-GFP(1-10)
  Species: Ruminococcus flavefaciens
  Tag / fusion protein: T2A-split GFP(1-10) (C terminal on insert)
  Cloning method: Restriction Enzyme; 5′ cloning site NheI (not destroyed); 3′ cloning site NotI (not destroyed)
  Sequencing primers: 5′ tacagctcctgggcaacgtg
Terms and licenses: Academic/Nonprofit Terms; Industry Terms: Not Available to Industry
How to cite: pCAG-Cas13d-T2A-GFP(1-10) was a gift from Erica Hutchins (Addgene plasmid # 224566 ; http://n2t.net/addgene:224566 ; RRID:Addgene_224566)
